Addgene plasmid #49839: GBK-Rab6BΔT27NCSC
Purpose: expresses GAL4BD-Rab6BT27NΔCSC in yeast
Depositing lab: Marci Scidmore.
Backbone
  Vector backbone: GBK-T7
  Backbone manufacturer: Clontech
  Backbone size w/o insert (bp): 7300
  Total vector size (bp): 7900
  Vector type: Yeast Expression
  Selectable markers: Neomycin (select with G418), TRP1
Growth in bacteria
  Bacterial resistance: Kanamycin, 50 μg/mL
  Growth temperature: 37°C
  Growth strain: DH5alpha
  Copy number: High Copy
Gene/Insert
  Gene/Insert name: Rab6B
  Species: H. sapiens (human)
  Insert size (bp): 600
  Mutation: threonine 27 to asparagine; deleted cysteine 206, serine 207, cysteine 208
  GenBank ID: AF498940
  Entrez Gene: RAB6B
  Promoter: ADHI
  Tag / fusion protein: Gal4 Binding Domain (N terminal on insert); Myc (N terminal on insert)
  Cloning method: Restriction Enzyme; 5′ cloning site EcoRI (not destroyed); 3′ cloning site XhoI/SalI (destroyed during cloning)
  Sequencing primers: 5′ T7 (TAATACGACTCACTATAGGG)
Resource information
  A portion of this plasmid was derived from a plasmid made by: Rab6B cDNA derived from pCDNA3.1+Rab6B purchased from Missouri S&T cDNA Resource Center
Terms and licenses: Academic/Nonprofit Terms; Industry Terms: Not Available to Industry
How to cite: GBK-Rab6BΔT27NCSC was a gift from Marci Scidmore (Addgene plasmid # 49839)
