[The description below was written by a language model from this plasmid's Addgene catalogue record and pLannotate feature annotations shown in this document.]
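Description:
GBK-Rab6BΔT27NCSC is a yeast two-hybrid "bait" plasmid of about 7.9 kb, built on the Clontech GBK-T7 backbone. It is an E. coli–yeast shuttle vector. A high-copy ColE1/pUC-type origin and a Tn5 NeoR/KanR gene, driven by a bacterial bla promoter, allow propagation under kanamycin selection in bacteria. A 2μ origin and the TRP1 auxotrophic marker with its own promoter maintain the plasmid in trp1 yeast strains grown without tryptophan. An f1 origin is also present, along with several small backbone remnants (lac promoter/operator, lacZα, rop, bom, ble and poly(A) fragments) that appear to have no role in the plasmid's intended use.

The expression cassette uses the S. cerevisiae ADH1 promoter and ADH1 terminator to produce the GAL4 DNA-binding domain fused at its C-terminus to human Rab6B. The catalogue entry also lists a Myc epitope N-terminal to the insert, although the feature table does not annotate it. A T7 promoter lies between the GAL4 domain and the insert, with a T7 terminator downstream. This arrangement allows T7 polymerase-driven transcription of the Rab6B portion without the GAL4 domain, and it also provides a sequencing primer site.

The roughly 600 bp Rab6B insert was cloned between EcoRI and a destroyed XhoI/SalI junction and carries two changes. The T27N substitution is at the position classically mutated in Rab GTPases to give a GDP-locked, dominant-negative form. The three C-terminal residues (Cys206, Ser207, Cys208) that make up the prenylation motif are deleted, which prevents membrane anchoring so that the fusion can reach the yeast nucleus. The construct is suited to testing whether candidate partners bind Rab6B in a nucleotide-state-dependent way, typically alongside wild-type or GTP-locked baits.
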