Features (pLannotate 1.2.2; 24 found; start..end, strand, type, name):
     30..734     +  promoter       ADH1 promoter: S. cerevisiae ADH1; promoter for alcohol dehydrogenase 1
    762..1202    +  CDS            GAL4 DNA binding domain: DNA binding domain of the GAL4 transcriptional activator; Saccharomyces cerevisiae GAL4 (truncated)
   1213..1231    +  promoter       T7 promoter: promoter for bacteriophage T7 RNA polymerase
   1305..1919    +  CDS            RAB6B: RAB6B_HUMAN - Experimental evidence at protein level: Swiss-Prot protein existence level 1. Seems to have a role in retrograde membrane traffic at the level of the Golgi complex. May function in retrograde transport in neuronal cells. From Homo sapiens (Human).
   1946..1993    +  terminator     T7 terminator: transcription terminator for bacteriophage T7 RNA polymerase
   2020..2207    +  terminator     ADH1 terminator: S. cerevisiae ADH1; transcription terminator for the S. cerevisiae alcohol dehydrogenase 1 (ADH1) gene
   2255..2271    -  protein_bind   lac operator: The lac repressor binds to the lac operator to inhibit transcription in E. coli. This inhibition can be relieved by adding lactose or isopropyl-β-D-thiogalactopyranoside (IPTG). lac repressor encoded by lacI
   2279..2309    -  promoter       lac promoter: promoter for the E. coli lac operon
   2324..2345    -  protein_bind   CAP binding site: CAP binding activates transcription in the presence of cAMP. E. coli catabolite activator protein
   2358..2450    -  CDS            lacI (fragment): lac repressor; lacI; The lac repressor binds to the lac operator to inhibit transcription in E. coli. This inhibition can be relieved by adding lactose or isopropyl-β-D-thiogalactopyranoside (IPTG).
   2633..3221    -  rep_origin     ori: high-copy-number ColE1/pMB1/pBR322/pUC origin of replication
   3443..3459    +  polyA_signal   bGH poly(A) signal (fragment): bovine growth hormone polyadenylation signal
   3550..3597    -  polyA_signal   HSV TK poly(A) signal: herpes simplex virus thymidine kinase polyadenylation signal (Cole and Stacy, 1985)
   3656..3805    -  CDS            ble (fragment): BLE_KLEPN - Experimental evidence at protein level: Swiss-Prot protein existence level 1. Binding protein with a strong affinity to the bleomycin family of antibiotics. Binds to CL990; an antimitotic-antibiotic compound. From Klebsiella pneumoniae.
   3830..4624    -  CDS            NeoR/KanR: aminoglycoside phosphotransferase from Tn5; aph(3')-II (or nptII); confers resistance to neomycin, kanamycin, and G418 (Geneticin®)
   4625..4729    -  promoter       AmpR promoter: bla
   4756..6098    -  rep_origin     2μ ori: yeast 2μ plasmid origin of replication
   6166..6201    +  CDS            rop (fragment): Rop protein, which maintains plasmids at low copy number; rop
   6303..6352    +  misc_feature   bom (fragment): basis of mobility region from pBR322
   6491..6638    +  promoter       TRP1 promoter: S. cerevisiae TRP1
   6639..7313    +  CDS            TRP1: phosphoribosylanthranilate isomerase, required for tryptophan biosynthesis; S. cerevisiae TRP1; yeast auxotrophic marker
   7364..7415    +  misc_feature   bom (fragment): basis of mobility region from pBR322
   7416..7871    -  rep_origin     f1 ori (sequence partly withheld): f1 bacteriophage origin of replication; arrow indicates direction of (+) strand synthesis
   7875..29      -  CDS            lacZα (fragment) (across the origin): LacZα fragment of β-galactosidase; lacZ fragment
>Addgene plasmid #49839 | GBK-Rab6BΔT27NCSC | depositor full sequence | sequence record 74619 | GBK-Rab6BΔT27NCSC sequence 7912 bps
CGGTGCGGGCCTCTTCGCTATTACGCCAGATCCTTTTGTTGTTTCCGGGTGTACAATATGGACTTCCTCT
TTTCTGGCAACCAAACCCATACATCGGGATTCCTATAATACCTTCGTTGGTCTCCCTAACATGTAGGTGG
CGGAGGGGAGATATACAATAGAACAGATACCAGACAAGACATAATGGGCTAAACAAGACTACACCAATTA
CACTGCCTCATTGATGGTGGTACATAACGAACTAATACTGTAGCCCTAGACTTGATAGCCATCATCATAT
CGAAGTTTCACTACCCTTTTTCCATTTGCCATCTATTGAAGTAATAATAGGCGCATGCAACTTCTTTTCT
TTTTTTTTCTTTTCTCTCTCCCCCGTTGTTGTCTCACCATATCCGCAATGACAAAAAAAATGATGGAAGA
CACTAAAGGAAAAAATTAACGACAAAGACAGCACCAACAGATGTCGTTGTTCCAGAGCTGATGAGGGGTA
TCTCGAAGCACACGAAACTTTTTCCTTCCTTCATTCACGCACACTACTCTCTAATGAGCAACGGTATACG
GCCTTCCTTCCAGTTACTTGAATTTGAAATAAAAAAAGTTTGCTGTCTTGCTATCAAGTATAAATAGACC
TGCAATTATTAATCTTTTGTTTCCTCGTCATTGTTCTCGTTCCCTTTCTTCCTTGTTTCTTTTTCTGCAC
AATATTTCAAGCTATACCAAGCATACAATCAACTCCAAGCTTGAAGCAAGCCTCCTGAAAGATGAAGCTA
CTGTCTTCTATCGAACAAGCATGCGATATTTGCCGACTTAAAAAGCTCAAGTGCTCCAAAGAAAAACCGA
AGTGCGCCAAGTGTCTGAAGAACAACTGGGAGTGTCGCTACTCTCCCAAAACCAAAAGGTCTCCGCTGAC
TAGGGCACATCTGACAGAAGTGGAATCAAGGCTAGAAAGACTGGAACAGCTATTTCTACTGATTTTTCCT
CGAGAAGACCTTGACATGATTTTGAAAATGGATTCTTTACAGGATATAAAAGCATTGTTAACAGGATTAT
TTGTACAAGATAATGTGAATAAAGATGCCGTCACAGATAGATTGGCTTCAGTGGAGACTGATATGCCTCT
AACATTGAGACAGCATAGAATAAGTGCGACATCATCATCGGAAGAGAGTAGTAACAAAGGTCAAAGACAG
TTGACTGTATCGCCGGAATTTGTAATACGACTCACTATAGGGCGAGCCGCCATCATGGAGGAGCAGAAGC
TGATCTCAGAGGAGGACCTGCATATGGCCATGGAGGCCGAATTCATGTCCGCAGGGGGAGATTTTGGGAA
TCCACTGAGAAAATTCAAGTTGGTGTTCTTGGGGGAGCAGAGCGTCGGGAAGAACTCTCTGATTACGAGG
TTCATGTACGACAGCTTCGACAACACATACCAGGCAACCATTGGGATTGACTTCTTGTCAAAAACCATGT
ACTTGGAGGACCGCACGGTGCGACTGCAGCTCTGGGACACAGCTGGTCAGGAGAGGTTCCGCAGCCTGAT
CCCCAGCTACATCCGGGACTCCACGGTGGCTGTGGTGGTGTACGACATCACAAATCTCAACTCCTTCCAA
CAGACCTCTAAGTGGATCGACGACGTCAGGACAGAGAGGGGCAGTGATGTTATCATCATGCTGGTGGGCA
ACAAGACGGACCTGGCTGATAAGAGGCAGATAACCATCGAGGAGGGGGAGCAGCGCGCCAAAGAACTGAG
CGTCATGTTCATTGAGACCAGTGCGAAGACTGGCTACAACGTGAAGCAGCTTTTTCGACGTGTGGCGTCG
GCTCTACCCGGAATGGAGAATGTCCAGGAGAAAAGCAAAGAAGGGATGATCGACATCAAGCTGGACAAAC
CCCAGGAGCCCCCGGCCAGCGAGGGCGGCTAACTCGACCTGCAGCGGCCGCATAACTAGCATAACCCCTT
GGGGCCTCTAAACGGGTCTTGAGGGGTTTTTTGCGCGCTTGCAGCCAAGCTAATTCCGGGCGAATTTCTT
ATGATTTATGATTTTTATTATTAAATAAGTTATAAAAAAAATAAGTGTATACAAATTTTAAAGTGACTCT
TAGGTTTTAAAACGAAAATTCTTATTCTTGAGTAACTCTTTCCTGTAGGTCAGGTTGCTTTCTCAGGTAT
AGCATGAGGTCGCTCTTATTGACCACACCTCTACCGGCATGCAAGCTTGGCGTAATCATGGTCATAGCTG
TTTCCTGTGTGAAATTGTTATCCGCTCACAATTCCACACAACATACGAGCCGGAAGCATAAAGTGTAAAG
CCTGGGGTGCCTAATGAGTGAGGTAACTCACATTAATTGCGTTGCGCTCACTGCCCGCTTTCCAGTCGGG
AAACCTGTCGTGCCAGCTGCATTAATGAATCGGCCAACGCGCGGGGAGAGGCGGTTTGCGTATTGGGCGC
TCTTCCGCTTCCTCGCTCACTGACTCGCTGCGCTCGGTCGTTCGGCTGCGGCGAGCGGTATCAGCTCACT
CAAAGGCGGTAATACGGTTATCCACAGAATCAGGGGATAACGCAGGAAAGAACATGTGAGCAAAAGGCCA
GCAAAAGGCCAGGAACCGTAAAAAGGCCGCGTTGCTGGCGTTTTTCCATAGGCTCCGCCCCCCTGACGAG
CATCACAAAAATCGACGCTCAAGTCAGAGGTGGCGAAACCCGACAGGACTATAAAGATACCAGGCGTTTC
CCCCTGGAAGCTCCCTCGTGCGCTCTCCTGTTCCGACCCTGCCGCTTACCGGATACCTGTCCGCCTTTCT
CCCTTCGGGAAGCGTGGCGCTTTCTCATAGCTCACGCTGTAGGTATCTCAGTTCGGTGTAGGTCGTTCGC
TCCAAGCTGGGCTGTGTGCACGAACCCCCCGTTCAGCCCGACCGCTGCGCCTTATCCGGTAACTATCGTC
TTGAGTCCAACCCGGTAAGACACGACTTATCGCCACTGGCAGCAGCCACTGGTAACAGGATTAGCAGAGC
GAGGTATGTAGGCGGTGCTACAGAGTTCTTGAAGTGGTGGCCTAACTACGGCTACACTAGAAGGACAGTA
TTTGGTATCTGCGCTCTGCTGAAGCCAGTTACCTTCGGAAAAAGAGTTGGTAGCTCTTGATCCGGCAAAC
AAACCACCGCTGGTAGCGGTGGTTTTTTTGTTTGCAAGCAGCAGATTACGCGCAGAAAAAAAGGATCTCA
AGAAGATCCTTTGATCTTTTCTACGGGGTCTGACGCTCAGTGGAACGAAAACTCACGTTAAGGGATTTTG
GTCATGAGATTATCAAAAAGGATCTTCACCTAGATCCTTTTAAATTAAAAATGAAGTTTTAAATCAATCT
AAAGTATATATGAGTAACCTGAGGCTATGGCAGGGCCTGCCGCCCCGACGTTGGCTGCGAGCCCTGGGCC
TTCACCCGAACTTGGGGGGTGGGGTGGGGAAAAGGAAGAAACGCGGGCGTATTGGCCCCAATGGGGTCTC
GGTGGGGTATCGACAGAGTGCCAGCCCTGGGACCGAACCCCGCGTTTATGAACAAACGACCCAACACCGT
GCGTTTTATTCTGTCTTTTTATTGCCGTCATAGCGCGGGTTCCTTCCGGTATTGTCTCCTTCCGTGTTTC
AGTTAGCCTCCCCCTAGGGTGGGCGAAGAACTCCAGCATGAGATCCCCGCGCTGGAGGATCATCCAGCCG
GCGTCCCGGAAAACGATTCCGAAGCCCAACCTTTCATAGAAGGCGGCGGTGGAATCGAAATCTCGTGATG
GCAGGTTGGGCGTCGCTTGGTCGGTTCATTTCGAACCCCAGAGTCCCGCTCAGAAGAACTCGTCAAGAAG
GCGATAGAAGGCGATGCGCTGCGAATCGGGAGCGGCGATACCGTAAAGCACGAGGAAGCGGTCAGCCCAT
TCGCCGCCAAGCTCTTCAGCAATATCACGGGTAGCCAACGCTATGTCCTGATAGCGGTCCGCCACACCCA
GCCGGCCACAGTCGATGAATCCAGAAAAGCGGCCATTTTCCACCATGATATTCGGCAAGCAGGCATCGTC
ATGGGTCACGACGAGATCCTCGCCGTCGGGCATGCTCGCCTTGAGCCTGGCGAACAGTTCGGCTGGCGCG
AGCCCCTGATGCTCTTCGTCCAGATCATCCTGATCGACAAGACCGGCTTCCATCCGAGTACGTGCTCGCT
CGATGCGATGTTTCGCTTGGTGGTCGAATGGGCAGGTAGCCGGATCAAGCGTATGCAGCCGCCGCATTGC
ATCAGCCATGATGGATACTTTCTCGGCAGGAGCAAGGTGAGATGACAGGAGATCCTGCCCCGGCACTTCG
CCCAATAGCAGCCAGTCCCTTCCCGCTTCAGTGACAACGTCGAGCACAGCTGCGCAAGGAACGCCCGTCG
TGGCCAGCCACGATAGCCGCGCTGCCTCGTCTTGCAGTTCATTCAGGGCACCGGACAGGTCGGTCTTGAC
AAAAAGAACCGGGCGCCCCTGCGCTGACAGCCGGAACACGGCGGCATCAGAGCAGCCGATTGTCTGTTGT
GCCCAGTCATAGCCGAATAGCCTCTCCACCCAAGCGGCCGGAGAACCTGCGTGCAATCCATCTTGTTCAA
TCATACTCTTCCTTTTTCAATATTATTGAAGCATTTATCAGGGTTATTGTCTCATGAGCGGATACATATT
TGAATGTATTTAGAAAAATAAACAAATAGGGGTTCCGCGCACATTTCCCCGAAAAGTGCCACCTGAACGA
AGCATCTGTGCTTCATTTTGTAGAACAAAAATGCAACGCGAGAGCGCTAATTTTTCAAACAAAGAATCTG
AGCTGCATTTTTACAGAACAGAAATGCAACGCGAAAGCGCTATTTTACCAACGAAGAATCTGTGCTTCAT
TTTTGTAAAACAAAAATGCAACGCGAGAGCGCTAATTTTTCAAACAAAGAATCTGAGCTGCATTTTTACA
GAACAGAAATGCAACGCGAGAGCGCTATTTTACCAACAAAGAATCTATACTTCTTTTTTGTTCTACAAAA
ATGCATCCCGAGAGCGCTATTTTTCTAACAAAGCATCTTAGATTACTTTTTTTCTCCTTTGTGCGCTCTA
TAATGCAGTCTCTTGATAACTTTTTGCACTGTAGGTCCGTTAAGGTTAGAAGAAGGCTACTTTGGTGTCT
ATTTTCTCTTCCATAAAAAAAGCCTGACTCCACTTCCCGCGTTTACTGATTACTAGCGAAGCTGCGGGTG
CATTTTTTCAAGATAAAGGCATCCCCGATTATATTCTATACCGATGTGGATTGCGCATACTTTGTGAACA
GAAAGTGATAGCGTTGATGATTCTTCATTGGTCAGAAAATTATGAACGGTTTCTTCTATTTTGTCTCTAT
ATACTACGTATAGGAAATGTTTACATTTTCGTATTGTTTTCGATTCACTCTATGAATAGTTCTTACTACA
ATTTTTTTGTCTAAAGAGTAATACTAGAGATAAACATAAAAAATGTAGAGGTCGAGTTTAGATGCAAGTT
CAAGGAGCGAAAGGTGGATGGGTAGGTTATATAGGGATATAGCACAGAGATATATAGCAAAGAGATACTT
TTGAGCAATGTTTGTGGAAGCGGTATTCGCAATATTTTAGTAGCTCGTTACAGTCCGGTGCGTTTTTGGT
TTTTTGAAAGTGCGTCTTCAGAGCGCTTTTGGTTTTCAAAAGCGCTCTGAAGTTCCTATACTTTCTAGAG
AATAGGAACTTCGGAATAGGAACTTCAAAGCGTTTCCGAAAACGAGCGCTTCCGAAAATGCAACGCGAGC
TGCGCACATACAGCTCACTGTTCACGTCGCACCTATATCTGCGTGTTGCCTGTATATATATATACATGAG
AAGAACGGCATAGTGCGTGTTTATGCTTAAATGCGTACTTATATGCGTCTATTTATGTAGGATGAAAGGT
AGTCTAGTACCTCCTGTGATATTATCCCATTCCATGCGGGGTATCGTATGCTTCCTTCAGCACTACCCTT
TAGCTGTTCTATATGCTGCCACTCCTCAATTGGATTAGTCTCATCCTTCAATGCTATCATTTCCTTTGAT
ATTGGATCATATTAAGAAACCATTATTATCATGACATTAACCTATAAAAATAGGCGTATCACGAGGCCCT
TTCGTCTCGCGCGTTTCGGTGATGACGGTGAAAACCTCTGACACATGCAGCTCCCGGAGACGGTCACAGC
TTGTCTGTAAGCGGATGCCGGGAGCAGACAAGCCCGTCAGGGCGCGTCAGCGGGTGTTGGCGGGTGTCGG
GGCTGGCTTAACTATGCGGCATCAGAGCAGATTGTACTGAGAGTGCACCATAGATCAACGACATTACTAT
ATATATAATATAGGAAGCATTTAATAGAACAGCATCGTAATATATGTGTACTTTGCAGTTATGACGCCAG
ATGGCAGTAGTGGAAGATATTCTTTATTGAAAAATAGCTTGTCACCTTACGTACAATCTTGATCCGGAGC
TTTTCTTTTTTTGCCGATTAAGAATTAATTCGGTCGAAAAAAGAAAAGGAGAGGGCCAAGAGGGAGGGCA
TTGGTGACTATTGAGCACGTGAGTATACGTGATTAAGCACACAAAGGCAGCTTGGAGTATGTCTGTTATT
AATTTCACAGGTAGTTCTGGTCCATTGGTGAAAGTTTGCGGCTTGCAGAGCACAGAGGCCGCAGAATGTG
CTCTAGATTCCGATGCTGACTTGCTGGGTATTATATGTGTGCCCAATAGAAAGAGAACAATTGACCCGGT
TATTGCAAGGAAAATTTCAAGTCTTGTAAAAGCATATAAAAATAGTTCAGGCACTCCGAAATACTTGGTT
GGCGTGTTTCGTAATCAACCTAAGGAGGATGTTTTGGCTCTGGTCAATGATTACGGCATTGATATCGTCC
AACTGCATGGAGATGAGTCGTGGCAAGAATACCAAGAGTTCCTCGGTTTGCCAGTTATTAAAAGACTCGT
ATTTCCAAAAGACTGCAACATACTACTCAGTGCAGCTTCACAGAAACCTCATTCGTTTATTCCCTTGTTT
GATTCAGAAGCAGGTGGGACAGGTGAACTTTTGGATTGGAACTCGATTTCTGACTGGGTTGGAAGGCAAG
AGAGCCCCGAAAGCTTACATTTTATGTTAGCTGGTGGACTGACGCCAGAAAATGTTGGTGATGCGCTTAG
ATTAAATGGCGTTATTGGTGTTGATGTAAGCGGAGGTGTGGAGACAAATGGTGTAAAAGACTCTAACAAA
ATAGCAAATTTCGTCAAAAATGCTAAGAAATAGGTTATTACTGAGTAGTATTTATTTAAGTATTGTTTGT
GCACTTGCCGATCTATGCGGTGTGAAATACCGCACAGATGCGTAAGGAGAAAATACCGCATCAGGAAATT
GTAAACGTTAATATTTTGTTAAAATTCGCGTTAAATTTTTGTTAAATCAGCTCATTTTTTAACCAATAGG
CCGAAATCGGCAAAATCCCTTATAAATCAAAAGAATAGACCGAGATAGGGT
[37 nt withheld, positions 7542-7578]
AAAGAACGTGGACTCCAACGTCAAAGG
[49 nt withheld, positions 7606-7654]
T
[91 nt withheld, positions 7656-7746]
G
[124 nt withheld, positions 7748-7871]
CCATTCGCCATTCAGGCTGCGCAACTGTTGGGAAGGGCGAT
