>Addgene plasmid #49839 | GBK-Rab6BΔT27NCSC | addgene partial sequence | sequence record 77438 | Gal4_N_term
TCGCCGGAATTTGTAATACGACTCACTATAGGGCGAGCCGCCATCATGGAGGAGCAGAAGCTGATCTCAG
AGGAGGACCTGCATATGGCCATGGAGGCCGAATTCATGTCCGCAGGGGGAGATTTTGGGAATCCACTGAG
AAAATTCAAGTTGGTGTTCTTGGGGGAGCAGAGCGTCGGGAAGAACTCTCTGATTACGAGGTTCATGTAC
GACAGCTTCGACAACACATACCAGGCAACCATTGGGATTGACTTCTTGTCAAAAACCATGTACTTGGAGG
ACCGCACGGTGCGACTGCAGCTCTGGGACACAGCTGGTCAGGAGAGGTTCCGCAGCCTGATCCCCAGCTA
CATCCGGGACTCCACGGTGGCTGTGGTGGTGTACGACATCACAAATCTCAACTCCTTCCAACAGACCTCT
AAGTGGATCGACGACGTCAGGACAGAGAGGGGCAGTGATGTTATCATCATGCTGGTGGGCAACAAGACGG
ACCTGGCTGATAAGAGGCAGATAACCATCGAGGAGGGGGAGCAGCGCGCCAAAGAACTGAGCGTCATGTT
CATTGAGACCAGTGCGAAGACTGGCTACAACGTGAAGCAGCTTTTTCGACGTGTGGCGTCGGCTCTACCC
GGAATGGAGAATGTCCAGGAGAAAAGCAAAGAAGGGATGATCGACATCAAGCTGGACAAACCCCAGGAGC
CCCCGGCCAGCGAGGGCGGCTAACTCGACCTGCAGCGGCCGCATAACTAGCATAACCCCTTGGGGCCTCT
AAACGGGTCTTGAGGGGTTTTTTGCGCGCTTGCAGCCAAGCTAATTCCGGGCGAATTTCTTATGATTTAT
GATTTTTATTATTAAATAAGTTATAAAAAAAATAAGTGTATACAAATTTTAAAGTGACTCTTAGGTTTTA
AAACGAAAATTCTTATTCTTGAGTAACTCTTTCCTGTAGGTCAGGTTGCTTTCTCAGGTATAGCATGAGG
TCGCTCTTATTG
